>Addgene plasmid #103337 | LSB-hsa-miR-203a-5p | depositor full sequence | sequence record 195723 | Full Sequence
AATTGAGGGGATAACGCAGGAAAGAACATGTGAGCAAAAGGCCAGCAAAAGGCCAGGAACCGTAAAAAGG
CCGCGTTGCTGGCGTTTTTCCATAGGCTCCGCCCCCCTGACGAGCATCACAAAAATCGACGCTCAAGTCA
GAGGTGGCGAAACCCGACAGGACTATAAAGATACCAGGCGTTTCCCCCTGGAAGCTCCCTCGTGCGCTCT
CCTGTTCCGACCCTGCCGCTTACCGGATACCTGTCCGCCTTTCTCCCTTCGGGAAGCGTGGCGCTTTCTC
ATAGCTCACGCTGTAGGTATCTCAGTTCGGTGTAGGTCGTTCGCTCCAAGCTGGGCTGTGTGCACGAACC
CCCCGTTCAGCCCGACCGCTGCGCCTTATCCGGTAACTATCGTCTTGAGTCCAACCCGGTAAGACACGAC
TTATCGCCACTGGCAGCAGCCACTGGTAACAGGATTAGCAGAGCGAGGTATGTAGGCGGTGCTACAGAGT
TCTTGAAGTGGTGGCCTAACTACGGCTACACTAGAAGAACAGTATTTGGTATCTGCGCTCTGCTGAAGCC
AGTTACCTTCGGAAAAAGAGTTGGTAGCTCTTGATCCGGCAAACAAACCACCGCTGGTAGCGGTGGTTTT
TTTGTTTGCAAGCAGCAGATTACGCGCAGAAAAAAAGGATCTCAAGAAGATCCTTTGATCTTTTCTACGG
GGTCTGACGCTCAGTGGAACGAAAACTCACGTTAAGGGATTTTGGTCATGAGATTATCAAAAAGGATCTT
CACCTAGATCCTTTTAAATTAAAAATGAAGTTTTAAATCAATCTAAAGTATATATGAGTAAACTTGGTCT
GACAGTTACCAATGCTTAATCAGTGAGGCACCTATCTCAGCGATCTGTCTATTTCGTTCATCCATAGTTG
CCTGACTCCCCGTCGTGTAGATAACTACGATACGGGAGGGCTTACCATCTGGCCCCAGTGCTGCAATGAT
ACCGCGAGAACCACGCTCACCGGCTCCAGATTTATCAGCAATAAACCAGCCAGCCGGAAGGGCCGAGCGC
AGAAGTGGTCCTGCAACTTTATCCGCCTCCATCCAGTCTATTAATTGTTGCCGGGAAGCTAGAGTAAGTA
GTTCGCCAGTTAATAGTTTGCGCAACGTTGTTGCCATTGCTACAGGCATCGTGGTGTCACGCTCGTCGTT
TGGTATGGCTTCATTCAGCTCCGGTTCCCAACGATCAAGGCGAGTTACATGATCCCCCATGTTGTGCAAA
AAAGCGGTTAGCTCCTTCGGTCCTCCGATCGTTGTCAGAAGTAAGTTGGCCGCAGTGTTATCACTCATGG
TTATGGCAGCACTGCATAATTCTCTTACTGTCATGCCATCCGTAAGATGCTTTTCTGTGACTGGTGAGTA
CTCAACCAAGTCATTCTGAGAATAGTGTATGCGGCGACCGAGTTGCTCTTGCCCGGCGTCAATACGGGAT
AATACCGCGCCACATAGCAGAACTTTAAAAGTGCTCATCATTGGAAAACGTTCTTCGGGGCGAAAACTCT
CAAGGATCTTACCGCTGTTGAGATCCAGTTCGATGTAACCCACTCGTGCACCCAACTGATCTTCAGCATC
TTTTACTTTCACCAGCGTTTCTGGGTGAGCAAAAACAGGAAGGCAAAATGCCGCAAAAAAGGGAATAAGG
GCGACACGGAAATGTTGAATACTCATACTCTTCCTTTTTCAATATTATTGAAGCATTTATCAGGGTTATT
GTCTCATGAGCGGATACATATTTGAATGTAGCTCCGAATTTCTCGAGGGCTTGTCGACGACGGCGGTCTC
CGTCGTCAGGATCATGAATTCGACCCGCCTGCCACCATGACCGAGTACAAGCCCACGGTGCGCCTCGCCA
CCCGCGACGACGTCCCCCGGGCCGTACGCACCCTCGCCGCCGCGTTCGCCGACTACCCCGCCACGCGCCA
CACCGTCGACCCGGACCGCCACATCGAGCGGGTCACCGAGCTGCAAGAACTCTTCCTCACGCGCGTCGGG
CTCGACATCGGCAAGGTGTGGGTCGCGGACGACGGCGCCGCGGTGGCGGTCTGGACCACGCCGGAGAGCG
TCGAAGCGGGGGCGGTGTTCGCCGAGATCGGCCCGCGCATGGCCGAGTTGAGCGGTTCCCGGCTGGCCGC
GCAGCAACAGATGGAAGGCCTCCTGGCGCCGCACCGGCCCAAGGAGCCCGCGTGGTTCCTGGCCACCGTC
GGCGTCTCGCCCGACCACCAGGGCAAGGGTCTGGGCAGCGCCGTCGTGCTCCCCGGAGTGGAGGCGGCCG
AGCGCGCCGGGGTGCCCGCCTTCCTGGAGACATCCGCGCCCCGCAACCTCCCCTTCTACGAGCGGCTCGG
CTTCACCGTCACCGCCGACGTCGAGGTGCCCGAAGGACCGCGCACCTGGTGCATGACCCGCAAGCCCGGT
GCCTGATACGCGTGAATTCACTCCTCAGGTGCAGGCTGCCTATCAGAAGGTGGTGGCTGGTGTGGCCAAT
GCCCTGGCTCACAAATACCACTGAGATCTTTTTCCCTCTGCCAAAAATTATGGGGACATCATGAAGCCCC
TTGAGCATCTGACTTCTGGCTAATAAAGGAAATTTATTTTCATTGCAATAGTGTGTTGGAATTTTTTGTG
TCTCTCACTCGGAAGGACATATGGGAGGGCAAATCATTTAAAACATCAGAATGAGTATTTGGTTTAGAGT
TTGGCAACATATGCCCATATGCTGGCTGCCATGAACAAAGGTTGGCTATAAAGAGGTCATCAGTATATGA
AACAGCCCCCTGCTGTCCATTCCTTATTCCATAGAAAAGCCTTGACTTGAGGTTAGATTTTTTTTATATT
TTGTTTTGTGTTATTTTTTTCTTTAACATCCCTAAAATTTTCCTTACATGTTTTACTAGCCAGATTTTTC
CTCCTCTCCTGACTACTCCCAGTCATAGCTGTCCCTCTTCTCTTATGGAGATCCCTCGACCTGCAGCCCA
AGCTTGAATTCTCTAGAATTACCCTGTTATCCCTATGCTTGGTTTACCGAGCTCTTATTGGTTTTCAAAC
TTCATTGACTGTGCCCAACGCGCCTGGGAGCTCACGGGGACAGCCCCCCCCCAAAGCCCCCAGGGATGTA
ATTACGTCCCTCCCCCGCTAGGGGGCAGCAGCGAGCCGCCCGGGGCTCCGCTCCGGTCCGGCGCTCCCCC
CGCATCCCCGAGCCGGCAGCGTGCGGGGACAGCCCGGGCACGGGGAAGGTGGCACGGGATCGCTTTCCTC
TGAACGCTTCTCGCTGCTCTTTGAGCCTGCAGACACCTGGGGGGATACGGGGAAAAAGCTAGGCTGAAAG
ACCGGTTCTTAGAATGACACGCGCCTGGGAGCTCACGGGGACAGCCCCCCCCCAAAGCCCCCAGGGATGT
AATTACGTCCCTCCCCCGCTAGGGGGCAGCAGCGAGCCGCCCGGGGCTCCGCTCCGGTCCGGCGCTCCCC
CCGCATCCCCGAGCCGGCAGCGTGCGGGGACAGCCCGGGCACGGGGAAGGTGGCACGGGATCGCTTTCCT
CTGAACGCTTCTCGCTGCTCTTTGAGCCTGCAGACACCTGGGGGGATACGGGGAAAAAGCTAACTTCTGA
GACGACAACTTTGTATAGAAAAGTTGGCTCCGAATTCGCCCTTGACAGCAGAGATCCAGTTTGGTTAATT
AATTGGCTCCGGTGCCCGTCAGTGGGCAGAGCGCACATCGCCCACAGTCCCCGAGAAGTTGTGGGGAGGG
GTCGGCAATTGAACCGGTGCCTAGAGAAGGTGGCGCGGGGTAAACTGGGAAAGTGATGTCGTGTACTGGC
TCCGCCTTTTTCCCGAGGGTGGGGGAGAACCGTATATAAGTGCAGTAGTCGCCGTGAACGTTCTTTTTCG
CAACGGGTTTGCCGCCAGAACACAGGTAAGTGCCGTGTGTGGTTCCCGCGGGCCTGGCCTCTTTACGGGT
TATGGCCCTTGCGTGCCTTGAATTACTTCCACCTGGCTGCAGTACGTGATTCTTGATCCCGAGCTTCGGG
TTGGAAGTGGGTGGGAGAGTTCGAGGCCTTGCGCTTAAGGAGCCCCTTCGCCTCGTGCTTGAGTTGAGGC
CTGGCCTGGGCGCTGGGGCCGCCGCGTGCGAATCTGGTGGCACCTTCGCGCCTGTCTCGCTGCTTTCGAT
AAGTCTCTAGCCATTTAAAATTTTTGATGACCTGCTGCGACGCTTTTTTTCTGGCAAGATAGTCTTGTAA
ATGCGGGCCAAGATCTGCACACTGGTATTTCGGTTTTTGGGGCCGCGGGCGGCGACGGGGCCCGTGCGTC
CCAGCGCACATGTTCGGCGAGGCGGGGCCTGCGAGCGCGGCCACCGAGAATCGGACGGGGGTAGTCTCAA
GCTGGCCGGCCTGCTCTGGTGCCTGGCCTCGCGCCGCCGTGTATCGCCCCGCCCTGGGCGGCAAGGCTGG
CCCGGTCGGCACCAGTTGCGTGAGCGGAAAGATGGCCGCTTCCCGGCCCTGCTGCAGGGAGCTCAAAATG
GAGGACGCGGCGCTCGGGAGAGCGGGCGGGTGAGTCACCCACACAAAGGAAAAGGGCCTTTCCGTCCTCA
GCCGTCGCTTCATGTGACTCCACGGAGTACCGGGCGCCGTCCAGGCACCTCGATTAGTTCTCGAGCTTTT
GGAGTACGTCGTCTTTAGGTTGGGGGGAGGGGTTTTATGCGATGGAGTTTCCCCACACTGAGTGGGTGGA
GACTGAAGTTAGGCCAGCTTGGCACTTGATGTAATTCTCCTTGGAATTTGCCCTTTTTGAGTTTGGATCT
TGGTTCATTCTCAAGCCTCAGACAGTGGTTCAAAGTTTTTTTCTTCCATTTCAGGTGTCGTGAGAAGGGC
GAATTCGACCCAAGTTTGTACAAAAAAGCAGGCTGGATCCAGGTGCCACCATGGTGAGCGAGCTGATTAA
GGAGAACATGCACATGAAGCTGTACATGGAGGGCACCGTGAACAACCACCACTTCAAGTGCACATCCGAG
GGCGAAGGCAAGCCCTACGAGGGCACCCAGACCATGAGAATCAAGGCGGTCGAGGGCGGCCCTCTCCCCT
TCGCCTTCGACATCCTGGCTACCAGCTTCATGTACGGCAGCAAAACCTTCATCAACCACACCCAGGGCAT
CCCCGACTTCTTTAAGCAGTCCTTCCCCGAGGGCTTCACATGGGAGAGAGTCACCACATACGAAGATGGG
GGCGTGCTGACCGCTACCCAGGACACCAGCCTCCAGGACGGCTGCCTCATCTACAACGTCAAGATCAGAG
GGGTGAACTTCCCATCCAACGGCCCTGTGATGCAGAAGAAAACACTCGGCTGGGAGGCCTCCACCGAGAC
ACTGTACCCCGCTGACGGCGGCCTGGAAGGCAGAGCCGACATGGCCCTGAAGCTCGTGGGCGGGGGCCAC
CTGATCTGCAACCTTAAGACCACATACAGATCCAAGAAACCCGCTAAGAACCTCAAGATGCCCGGCGTCT
ACTATGTGGACAGGAGACTGGAAAGAATCAAGGAGGCCGACAAAGAGACATACGTCGAGCAGCACGAGGT
GGCTGTGGCCAGATACTGCGACCTCCCTAGCAAACTGGGGCACAAACTTAATTGAGAATTCTACCACCCA
GCTTTCTTGTACAAAGTGGTACGTCTCAAGACCAGAGGTCTCTGCTTGTGACGAAAACTGTTGAACTGTT
AAGAACCACTAACTGTTGAACTGTTAAGAACCACTAACTGTTGAACTGTTAAGAACCACTAACTGTTGAA
CTGTTAAGAACCACTCAACCAGAAGAGACCTGTGCTTCACTCCTCAGGTGCAGGCTGCCTATCAGAAGGT
GGTGGCTGGTGTGGCCAATGCCCTGGCTCACAAATACCACTGAGATCTTTTTCCCTCTGCCAAAAATTAT
GGGGACATCATGAAGCCCCTTGAGCATCTGACTTCTGGCTAATAAAGGAAATTTATTTTCATTGCAATAG
TGTGTTGGAATTTTTTGTGTCTCTCACTCGGAAGGACATATGGGAGGGCAAATCATTTAAAACATCAGAA
TGAGTATTTGGTTTAGAGTTTGGCAACATATGCCCATATGCTGGCTGCCATGAACAAAGGTTGGCTATAA
AGAGGTCATCAGTATATGAAACAGCCCCCTGCTGTCCATTCCTTATTCCATAGAAAAGCCTTGACTTGAG
GTTAGATTTTTTTTATATTTTGTTTTGTGTTATTTTTTTCTTTAACATCCCTAAAATTTTCCTTACATGT
TTTACTAGCCAGATTTTTCCTCCTCTCCTGACTACTCCCAGTCATAGCTGTCCCTCTTCTCTTATGGAGA
TCCCGAGCGGTGCGTTTTTATGCTTGTAGTATTGTATAATGTTTTTAAGATCCAAGCTTCTGACCTCTTC
TCTTCCTCCCACAGGGCCTCGAGACAATTGCATCGATGGTACCAGTGAAAGTCTGCAATGAATTCGAGTT
GGCGCGCCTGTCATTCTAAATCTCTCTTTCAGCCTAAAGCTTTTTCCCCGTATCCCCCCAGGTGTCTGCA
GGCTCAAAGAGCAGCGAGAAGCGTTCAGAGGAAAGCGATCCCGTGCCACCTTCCCCGTGCCCGGGCTGTC
CCCGCACGCTGCCGGCTCGGGGATGCGGGGGGAGCGCCGGACCGGAGCGGAGCCCCGGGCGGCTCGCTGC
TGCCCCCTAGCGGGGGAGGGACGTAATTACATCCCTGGGGGCTTTGGGAGGGGGCTGTCCCCGTGAGCTC
CCAGGCGCGCCTGTCATTCTAAATCTCTCTTTCAGCCTAAAGCTTTTTCCCCGTATCCCCCCAGGTGTCT
GCAGGCTCAAAGAGCAGCGAGAAGCGTTCAGAGGAAAGCGATCCCGTGCCACCTTCCCCGTGCCCGGGCT
GTCCCCGCACGCTGCCGGCTCGGGGATGCGGGGGGAGCGCCGGACCGGAGCGGAGCCCCGGGCGGCTCGC
TGCTGCCCCCTAGCGGGGGAGGGACGTAATTACATCCCTGGGGGCTTTGGGGGGGGGCTGTCCCCGTGAG
CTCCCAGGCGCGCCAACTCGGTACCGTATCGATGTCGACGTTAACGCTAGTGATATCAACTTTGTATAGA
AAAGTTGGCTCCGAATTCGCCCTTGACAGCAGAGATCCAGTTTGGTTAATTAATTGGCTCCGGTGCCCGT
CAGTGGGCAGAGCGCACATCGCCCACAGTCCCCGAGAAGTTGTGGGGAGGGGTCGGCAATTGAACCGGTG
CCTAGAGAAGGTGGCGCGGGGTAAACTGGGAAAGTGATGTCGTGTACTGGCTCCGCCTTTTTCCCGAGGG
TGGGGGAGAACCGTATATAAGTGCAGTAGTCGCCGTGAACGTTCTTTTTCGCAACGGGTTTGCCGCCAGA
ACACAGGTAAGTGCCGTGTGTGGTTCCCGCGGGCCTGGCCTCTTTACGGGTTATGGCCCTTGCGTGCCTT
GAATTACTTCCACCTGGCTGCAGTACGTGATTCTTGATCCCGAGCTTCGGGTTGGAAGTGGGTGGGAGAG
TTCGAGGCCTTGCGCTTAAGGAGCCCCTTCGCCTCGTGCTTGAGTTGAGGCCTGGCCTGGGCGCTGGGGC
CGCCGCGTGCGAATCTGGTGGCACCTTCGCGCCTGTCTCGCTGCTTTCGATAAGTCTCTAGCCATTTAAA
ATTTTTGATGACCTGCTGCGACGCTTTTTTTCTGGCAAGATAGTCTTGTAAATGCGGGCCAAGATCTGCA
CACTGGTATTTCGGTTTTTGGGGCCGCGGGCGGCGACGGGGCCCGTGCGTCCCAGCGCACATGTTCGGCG
AGGCGGGGCCTGCGAGCGCGGCCACCGAGAATCGGACGGGGGTAGTCTCAAGCTGGCCGGCCTGCTCTGG
TGCCTGGCCTCGCGCCGCCGTGTATCGCCCCGCCCTGGGCGGCAAGGCTGGCCCGGTCGGCACCAGTTGC
GTGAGCGGAAAGATGGCCGCTTCCCGGCCCTGCTGCAGGGAGCTCAAAATGGAGGACGCGGCGCTCGGGA
GAGCGGGCGGGTGAGTCACCCACACAAAGGAAAAGGGCCTTTCCGTCCTCAGCCGTCGCTTCATGTGACT
CCACGGAGTACCGGGCGCCGTCCAGGCACCTCGATTAGTTCTCGAGCTTTTGGAGTACGTCGTCTTTAGG
TTGGGGGGAGGGGTTTTATGCGATGGAGTTTCCCCACACTGAGTGGGTGGAGACTGAAGTTAGGCCAGCT
TGGCACTTGATGTAATTCTCCTTGGAATTTGCCCTTTTTGAGTTTGGATCTTGGTTCATTCTCAAGCCTC
AGACAGTGGTTCAAAGTTTTTTTCTTCCATTTCAGGTGTCGTGAGAAGGGCGAATTCGACCCAAGTTTGT
ACAAAAAAGCAGGCTCGCCACCATGGTGAGCAAGGGCGAGGAGCTGTTCACCGGGGTGGTGCCCATCCTG
GTCGAGCTGGACGGCGACGTAAACGGCCACAAGTTCAGCGTGAGGGGCGAGGGCGAGGGCGATGCCACCA
ACGGCAAGCTGACCCTGAAGTTCATCTGCACCACCGGCAAGCTGCCCGTGCCCTGGCCCACCCTCGTGAC
CACCCTGAGCCACGGCGTGCAGTGCTTCGCCCGCTACCCCGACCACATGAAGCAGCACGACTTCTTCAAG
TCCGCCATGCCCGAAGGCTACGTCCAGGAGCGCACCATCTTCTTCAAGGACGACGGCACCTACAAGACCC
GCGCCGAGGTGAAGTTCGAGGGCGACACCCTAGTGAACCGCATCGAGCTGAAGGGCGTCGACTTCAAGGA
GGACGGCAACATCCTGGGGCACAAGCTGGAGTACAACTTCAACAGCCACAACATCTATATCATGGCCGTC
AAGCAGAAGAACGGCATCAAGGTGAACTTCAAGATCCGCCACAACGTGGAGGACGGCAGCGTGCAGCTCG
CCGACCACTACCAGCAGAACACCCCCATCGGCGACGGCCCCGTGCTGCTGCCCGACAGCCACTACCTGAG
CACCCAGTCCGTGCTGAGCAAAGACCCCAACGAGAAGCGCGATCACATGGTCCTGCTGGAGTTCCGCACC
GCCGCCGGGATCACTCTCGGCATGGACGAGCTGTACAAGTAATACCACCCAGCTTTCTTGTACAAAGTGG
TACGCGTGAATTCACTCCTCAGGTGCAGGCTGCCTATCAGAAGGTGGTGGCTGGTGTGGCCAATGCCCTG
GCTCACAAATACCACTGAGATCTTTTTCCCTCTGCCAAAAATTATGGGGACATCATGAAGCCCCTTGAGC
ATCTGACTTCTGGCTAATAAAGGAAATTTATTTTCATTGCAATAGTGTGTTGGAATTTTTTGTGTCTCTC
ACTCGGAAGGACATATGGGAGGGCAAATCATTTAAAACATCAGAATGAGTATTTGGTTTAGAGTTTGGCA
ACATATGCCCATATGCTGGCTGCCATGAACAAAGGTTGGCTATAAAGAGGTCATCAGTATATGAAACAGC
CCCCTGCTGTCCATTCCTTATTCCATAGAAAAGCCTTGACTTGAGGTTAGATTTTTTTTATATTTTGTTT
TGTGTTATTTTTTTCTTTAACATCCCTAAAATTTTCCTTACATGTTTTACTAGCCAGATTTTTCCTCCTC
TCCTGACTACTCCCAGTCATAGCTGTCCCTCTTCTCTTATGGAGATCCCTCGACCTGCAGCCCAAGCTTG
GCGTAATCATGGTCATAGCTGTTTCCTGTGTGAAATTGTTATCCGCTCACAATTCCACACAACATACGAG
CCGGAAGCATAAAGTGTAAAGCCTGGGGTGCCTAATGAGTGAGCTAACTCACATTAATTGCGTTGCGCTC
ACTGCCCGCTTTCCAGTCGGGAAACCTGTCGTGCCAGCGGATCGACAGTACTAAGCTTGGTCTAATACCC
AATCTCTCGTCTTATCCAGATGTTTTATACGCCTCTGGCCCGTGTCTCAAAATCTCTGATGTTACATTGC
ACAAGATAAAATAATATCATCATGAACAATAAAACTGTCTGCTTACATAAACAGTAATACAAGGGGTGTT
ATGAGCCATATTCAACGGGAAACGTCGAGGCCGCGATTAAATTCCAACATGGATGCTGATTTATATGGGT
ATAAATGGGCTCGCGATAATGTCGGGCAATCAGGTGCGACAATCTATCGCTTGTATGGGAAGCCCGATGC
GCCAGAGTTGTTTCTGAAACATGGCAAAGGTAGCGTTGCCAATGATGTTACAGATGAGATGGTCAGACTA
AACTGGCTGACGGAATTTATGCCTCTTCCGACCATCAAGCATTTTATCCGTACTCCTGATGATGCATGGT
TACTCACCACTGCGATCCCCGGAAAAACAGCATTCCAGGTATTAGAAGAATATCCTGATTCAGGTGAAAA
TATTGTTGATGCGCTGGCAGTGTTCCTGCGCCGGTTGCATTCGATTCCTGTTTGTAATTGTCCTTTTAAC
AGCGATCGCGTATTTCGTCTCGCTCAGGCGCAATCACGAATGAATAACGGTTTGGTTGATGCGAGTGATT
TTGATGACGAGCGTAATGGCTGGCCTGTTGAACAAGTCTGGAAAGAAATGCATAAACTTTTGCCATTCTC
ACCGGATTCAGTCGTCACTCATGGTGATTTCTCACTTGATAACCTTATTTTTGACGAGGGGAAATTAATA
GGTTGTATTGATGTTGGACGAGTCGGAATCGCAGACCGATACCAGGATCTTGCCATCCTATGGAACTGCC
TCGGTGAGTTTTCTCCTTCATTACAGAAACGGCTTTTTCAAAAATATGGTATTGATAATCCTGATATGAA
TAAATTGCAGTTTCATTTGATGCTCGATGAGTTTTTCTAATCAGAATTGGTTAATTGGTTGTAACACTGG
CAGAGCATTACGCTGACTTGACGGGACGGCGCAAGCTCATGACCAAAATCCCTTAACGTGAGTTACGCGT
CGTTCCACTGAGCGTCAGAGGTATCACTAGTATTACAGAGGTAAGTTATAACAGTCGCCTAACCC
Features (pLannotate 1.2.2; 28 found; start..end, strand, type, name):
     87..675     -  rep_origin     ori: high-copy-number ColE1/pMB1/pBR322/pUC origin of replication
    846..1706    -  CDS            AmpR: β-lactamase; bla; confers resistance to ampicillin, carbenicillin, and related antibiotics
   1707..1778    -  promoter       AmpR promoter: bla
   1857..2456    +  CDS            PuroR: puromycin N-acetyltransferase; pac from Streptomyces alboniger; confers resistance to puromycin
   2461..2541    +  CDS            HBB (fragment): HBB_PONPY - Experimental evidence at transcript level: Swiss-Prot protein existence level 2. Involved in oxygen transport from the lung to the various peripheral tissues. From Pongo pygmaeus (Bornean orangutan).
   2612..2667    +  polyA_signal   β-globin poly(A) signal: rabbit β-globin polyadenylation signal (Gil and Proudfoot, 1987)
   3646..3666    +  protein_bind   attB4: mutant version of attB; core recombination site for the Gateway® BP reaction BP Clonase™
   3734..3945    +  promoter       EF-1α core promoter: core promoter for human elongation factor EF-1α
   3946..4884    +  intron         EF-1α intron A: intron upstream of the start codon of human EF-1α
   4911..4931    +  protein_bind   attB1: mutant version of attB; core recombination site for the Gateway® BP reaction BP Clonase™
   4951..5646    +  CDS            mKate2: mKate2 is a basic (constitutively fluorescent) red fluorescent protein published in 2009, derived from Entacmaea quadricolor. It is reported to be a rapidly-maturing monomer with moderate acid sensitivity.
   5666..5690    -  protein_bind   attB2: mutant version of attB; recombination site for the Gateway® BP reaction BP Clonase™
   5846..5920    +  CDS            HBB (fragment): HBB_PONPY - Experimental evidence at transcript level: Swiss-Prot protein existence level 2. Involved in oxygen transport from the lung to the various peripheral tissues. From Pongo pygmaeus (Bornean orangutan).
   5991..6046    +  polyA_signal   β-globin poly(A) signal: rabbit β-globin polyadenylation signal (Gil and Proudfoot, 1987)
   6430..6455    +  misc_feature   SA: splice acceptor site
   7127..7147    +  protein_bind   attB4: mutant version of attB; core recombination site for the Gateway® BP reaction BP Clonase™
   7215..7426    +  promoter       EF-1α core promoter: core promoter for human elongation factor EF-1α
   7427..8365    +  intron         EF-1α intron A: intron upstream of the start codon of human EF-1α
   8392..8412    +  protein_bind   attB1: mutant version of attB; core recombination site for the Gateway® BP reaction BP Clonase™
   8423..9139    +  CDS            EBFP2: EBFP2 is a basic (constitutively fluorescent) blue fluorescent protein published in 2007, derived from Aequorea victoria. It is reported to be a rapidly-maturing monomer with moderate acid sensitivity.
   9147..9171    -  protein_bind   attB2: mutant version of attB; recombination site for the Gateway® BP reaction BP Clonase™
   9175..9255    +  CDS            HBB (fragment): HBB_PONPY - Experimental evidence at transcript level: Swiss-Prot protein existence level 2. Involved in oxygen transport from the lung to the various peripheral tissues. From Pongo pygmaeus (Bornean orangutan).
   9326..9381    +  polyA_signal   β-globin poly(A) signal: rabbit β-globin polyadenylation signal (Gil and Proudfoot, 1987)
   9764..9786    -  protein_bind   lac operator (fragment): The lac repressor binds to the lac operator to inhibit transcription in E. coli. This inhibition can be relieved by adding lactose or isopropyl-β-D-thiogalactopyranoside (IPTG). lac repressor encoded by lacI
   9790..9820    -  promoter       lac promoter: promoter for the E. coli lac operon
   9835..9856    -  protein_bind   CAP binding site: CAP binding activates transcription in the presence of cAMP. E. coli catabolite activator protein
   9869..9908    -  CDS            lacI (fragment): lac repressor; lacI; The lac repressor binds to the lac operator to inhibit transcription in E. coli. This inhibition can be relieved by adding lactose or isopropyl-β-D-thiogalactopyranoside (IPTG).
  10081..10890   +  CDS            KanR: aminoglycoside phosphotransferase; aph(3')-Ia; confers resistance to kanamycin in bacteria or G418 (Geneticin®) in eukaryotes
