[The description below was written by a language model from this plasmid's Addgene catalogue record and pLannotate feature annotations shown in this document.]
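Description:
LSB-hsa-miR-203a-5p is a mammalian expression plasmid of about 11 kb built on the Low Sensor Backbone (LSB), designed as a two-colour fluorescent sensor of microRNA activity. It replicates in E. coli from a high-copy ColE1/pUC-type origin and carries both β-lactamase (AmpR) and an aminoglycoside phosphotransferase (KanR), so it is selected with ampicillin and kanamycin together. A remnant lac promoter/operator region lies upstream of KanR.

The payload consists of two parallel transcription units with the same architecture. In each, the human EF-1α core promoter with its intron A drives a fluorescent protein, followed by a β-globin 3' fragment and the rabbit β-globin polyadenylation signal. Each unit is framed by attB4, attB1 and attB2 Gateway recombination scars. The first unit encodes the red protein mKate2, and according to the catalogue entry a target site for human miR-203a-5p sits in its 3' UTR. This site is not annotated separately, but it presumably lies in the unannotated stretch between attB2 and the β-globin sequences. The second unit encodes EBFP2 without a target and serves as an internal reference. When miR-203a-5p is active in the transfected cell, the mKate2 transcript is repressed. The drop in red relative to blue fluorescence then gives a readout of miRNA activity normalised for plasmid dose.

A puromycin N-acetyltransferase gene with its own β-globin poly(A) signal is also present for selection in mammalian cells, though no promoter is annotated directly upstream of it. The depositor notes that the repeated poly(A) elements make the plasmid inherently unstable. The physical plasmid also differs slightly from the deposited sequence around the puromycin coding region, without affecting selection.
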