Addgene plasmid #103337: LSB-hsa-miR-203a-5p
Purpose: Used to sense miRNA activity using fluorescence based tools. hsa-miR-203a-5p target in 3' UTR of of mKate. miRNA activity can be measured by the repression of mKate2 relative to EBFP2 fluorescent proteins . Plasmid is inherently unstable; please see Depositor Comments
Depositing lab: Ron Weiss. Depositing organization: Massachusetts Institute of Technology. Publication: A mixed antagonistic/synergistic miRNA repression model enables accurate predictions of multi-input miRNA sensor activity. Gam JJ, Babb J, Weiss R. Nat Commun. 2018 Jun 22;9(1):2430. doi: 10.1038/s41467-018-04575-0. PubMed 29934631.
Backbone
  Vector backbone: Low Sensor Backbone (LSB)
  Vector type: Mammalian Expression, Synthetic Biology
Growth in bacteria
  Bacterial resistance: Ampicillin and Kanamycin, 100 & 50 μg/mL
  Growth temperature: 30°C
  Growth strain: NEB Stable
  Copy number: High Copy
Gene/Insert
  Gene/Insert name: hsa-miR-203a-5p target
  Species: H. sapiens (human)
  Entrez Gene: MIR203A (a.k.a. MIR203, MIRN203, hsa-mir-203a, miR-203, miRNA203, mir-203a)
  Promoter: EF-1a
  Cloning method: Gibson Cloning
Terms and licenses: Academic/Nonprofit Terms; Industry Terms: Not Available to Industry
Depositor comments: Please note that this plasmid is inherently unstable due to a repeating poly A element. We recommend performing a diagnostic digest on multiple colonies upon receipt. The depositors would like to note the presence of several discrepancies between the depositor sequence and physical plasmid sequence. In particular, the sequences upstream and downstream of the puromycin coding region have 10 bp insertions which do not affect the ability to perform puromycin selection. The sequences for those regions within the physical plasmids are as follows: Upstream of Puro: GAATTCGACCGCCTGTCTCAAGGTGCCACC; Downstream of Puro: GCTTTGAGACTACGCGTGAATTCACTCCTC.
How to cite: LSB-hsa-miR-203a-5p was a gift from Ron Weiss (Addgene plasmid # 103337 ; http://n2t.net/addgene:103337 ; RRID:Addgene_103337)
