>Addgene plasmid #103337 | LSB-hsa-miR-203a-5p | depositor partial sequence | sequence record 195724 | hsa-miR-203a-5p target
AACTGTTGAACTGTTAAGAACCACT
