>Addgene plasmid #103337 | LSB-hsa-miR-203a-5p | addgene partial sequence | sequence record 251088 | mKate2-F 5'-ACCCGCTAAGAACCTCAAGA-3'
AGGCCGACAAAGAGACATACGTCGAGCAGCACGAGGTGGCTGTGGCCAGATACTGCGACCTCCCTAGCAA
ACTGGGGCACAAACTTAATTGAGAATTCTACCACCCAGCTTTCTTGTACAAAGTGGTACGTCTCAAGACC
AGAGGTCTCTGCTTGTGACGAAAACTGTTGAACTGTTAAGAACCACTAACTGTTGAACTGTTAAGAACCA
CTAACTGTTGAACTGTTAAGAACCACTAACTGTTGAACTGTTAAGAACCACTCAACCAGAAGAGACCTGT
GCTTCACTCCTCAGGTGCAGGCTGCCTATCAGAAGGTGGTGGCTGGTGTGGCCAATGCCCTGGCTCACAA
ATACCACTGAGATCTTTTTCCCTCTGCCAAAAATTATGGGGACATCATGAAGCCCCTTGAGCATCTGACT
TCTGGCTAATAAAGGAAATTTATTTTCATTGCAATAGTGTGTTGGAATTTTTTGTGTCTCTCACTCGG
